>Addgene plasmid #191035 | pEY30 | addgene full sequence | sequence record 376432 | Addgene NGS Result
TCACACAGGAAACAGCTATGACCATGATTACGCCAAGCTGTAAGTTTAAACATGATCTTACTAACTAACT
ATTCTCATTTAAATTTTCAGAGCTTAAAAATGGCTGAAATCACTCACAACGATGGATACGCTAACAACTT
GGAAATGAAATAAGCTTGCATGCCTGCAGTCGTTTCCTGGAACTTGTGAAGAATTTTTCTGCAACAACGT
GGTAAATAATAAAAGCTTTCCAAATAAGTTATCAGGTCGTCGCCAGGAAATTGCTAGGAAATTGCTAGGT
TTCAAGGTTGTCAGAAAGTAGAAAAAGTTTGACAACGTATTTAAATTTCAAATTATGCCTAAAGAATAAA
TATCTAGACTTTATGAATTTTTTTTTCTATGTACCTTTAAACCCTCACAAATATATCCCCTTGTTCTCTG
GTTACGTTGACTTTTTTACTATATAATTTTCGAAAAACCTTGTCTTGAGTATCATCTTACTTTGTTTGTC
AATAGTAATTTTTCTTTCATTTTTCTTTACAATATTTCGTTTCCCGAACATTTGAAATATAAGCCAAATT
TTGGTTTTCATTGAGAAAACTCTACATTTCTTGAAAAAAAACTACCTGAATTTCCAGTAATTTCTCATCT
TCATATAATTCTAAAAACTAAATTTTTAATGTCATGAGAGAATTGAAAAGTAGTTGGGGAAATTAAATTT
CACCTGCAGTTGAGAGAGTATAGAAGGACTCAACGCTTACATTCTTTATGACGTATCAGCTTGAATAAGT
ATTTTTCCAGACTTATATCAGACTAAGTTGAAAAACGGGCAGTACTTTTATTTAATTTATTCTTGTGTAC
TTTGTTTCTTTGAGATCAAGTTATAAGCACTATTTTATAACCAACTTTTAAATATTGTTATATTTTTCTG
GGAAGTGAATTGATTAAATAAGTTTTAAATCTTTGAGAAGTTAGCAATACAAATATAATGTGAGATAATT
GTGAACAAGAATTTAATATTGCTTTTGAATCTGTATTAAACAAACGATGAAATATTAGAAGTTAAATTTG
AACATTGTGGTACAATACTAATAAATGAAATACGGTTGGTATTAAGTAAAATATGAGTCAGTATATCCCT
TTAAAATCCATTTTTATTTTAAAATCTGTATATTTCTGTGAAGCCTGCCGCTGTTTATATGTTAAAAAGG
AAGGTTTTACTTTCTCAAATACTTAATATCAGGTTTCATACAATTTTTGAAAAAAAAACGACAAATCTTC
AGTTGTGCTTTTTTCTTTCTCCATCTTGTCATCATTTCATCATTTTCAATGTATTCTATAATTATTTCCA
GCTGCCATTAAATGCAACCCACTTTAATATTTTTCTTCCTTTTTTCCGTCTGTTCCGAAACCCTTGAAAT
CGACTTTTTCATTCACTGAATTCACTTTCTCTGCCTCGAGTTGTTTATGCGGCGAAAAAAAATCTGTAGA
GGTATACGAAAAAGCTAATTAGGTGGTTTGCCGTCTAGTAATACTCGATTATATATTTCTTGTCGTCATC
GTTACCACTGCTCTCCATTTTCTCTCCTCACTCACAAAAACTTGAATATTCTTCGCTTCCTGTTGTGATC
AGTGAAAATTCGTCTGATTTCTTCAATATTATTCAATGTCATTTATTCGAAGACTTCAGCCCGGGATTGG
CCAAAGGACCCAAAGGTATGTTTCGAATGATACTAACATAACATAGAACATTTTCAGGAGGACCCTTGCT
TGGAGGGTACCGAGCTCAGAAAAAATGACCGCTCCAAAGAAGAAGCGCAAGGTTCCAGTCGAGAAGATGA
CTGCCCCAAAAAAGAAACGTAAGGTCCCGCGGGTAAGTTTAAACAGTTCGGTACTAACTAACCATACATA
TTTAAATTTTCAGCGCGCTGTGTCAAAAGGAGAAGAGCTTATTAAGGAGAATATGCGTTCCAAGCTCTAC
CTCGAGGGATCCGTCAACGGACACCAATTCAAGTGCACCCACGAGGGAGAGGGAAAGCCATACGAGGGAA
AGCAAACCAACCGTATCAAGGTCGTCGAGGGAGGACCACTCCCATTCGCCTTCGACATCCTCGCCACCCA
CTTCATGTACGGATCCAAGGTAAGTTTAAACATATATATACTAACTAACCCTGATTATTTAAATTTTCAG
GTCTTCATCAAGTACCCAGCCGACCTCCCAGACTACTTCAAGCAATCCTTCCCAGAGGGATTCACCTGGG
AGCGTGTCATGGTCTTCGAGGACGGAGGAGTCCTCACCGCCACCCAAGACACCTCCCTCCAAGACGGAGA
GCTCATCTACAACGTCAAGGTCCGTGGAGTCAACTTCCCAGCCAACGGACCAGTCATGCAAAAGAAGACC
CTCGGATGGGAGCCATCCACCGAGACCATGTACCCAGCCGACGGAGGACTCGAGGGACGTTGCGACAAGG
TAAGTTTAAACATGATTTTACTAACTAACTAATCTGATTTAAATTTTCAGGCCCTCAAGCTCGTCGGAGG
AGGACACCTCCACGTCAACTTCAAGACCACCTACAAGTCCAAGAAGCCAGTCAAGATGCCAGGAGTCCAC
TACGTCGACCGTCGTCTCGAGCGTATCAAGGAGGCCGACAACGAGACCTACGTCGAGCAATACGAGCACG
CCGTCGCCCGTTACTCCAACCTCGGAGGAGGAATGGACGAGCTCTACAAGCCTAGGATACCGGTGGGTGA
AGACCCACCAAAGCCATCTGCCAAGGGAGCCAAGAAGGCCGCCAAGACCGTTACGAAGCCAAAGGACGGA
AAGAAGAGACGTCATGCCCGTAAGGAATCATACTCCGTCTACATCTACCGTGTCCTCAAGCAAGTTCATC
CAGACACTGGAGTTTCCTCCAAAGCCATGTCTATCATGAACTCTTTTGTCAACGATGTCTTCGAGCGTAT
TGCTGCTGAAGCATCCCGTCTTGCTCACTACAACAAGCGTTCCACAATCTCATCCCGCGAAATTCAGACC
GCTGTCCGTCTGATCCTTCCAGGAGAGCTTGCCAAGCACGCCGTGTCTGAGGGAACCAAGGCCGTTACCA
AGTACACTTCCAGCAAGTAGGAATTCCAACTGAGCGCCGGTCGCTACCATTACCAACTTGTCTGGTGTCA
AAAATAATAGGGGCCGCTGTCATCAGAGTAAGTTTAAACTGAGTTCTACTAACTAACGAGTAATATTTAA
ATTTTCAGCATCTCGCGCCCGTGCCTCTGACTTCTAAGTCCAATTACTCTTCAACATCCCTACATGCTCT
TTCTCCCTGTGCTCCCACCCCCTATTTTTGTTATTATCAAAAAACTTCTCTTAATTTCTTTGTTTTTTAG
CTTCTTTTAAGTCACCTCTAACAATGAAATTGTGTAGATTCAAAAATAGAATTAATTCGTAATAAAAAGT
CGAAAAAAATTGTGCTCCCTCCCCCCATTAATAATAATTCTATCCCAAAATCTACACAATGTTCTGTGTA
CACTTCTTATGTTTTTTACTTCTGATAAATTTTTTTGAAACATCATAGAAAAAACCGCACACAAAATACC
TTATCATATGTTACGTTTCAGTTTATGACCGCAATTTTTATTTCTTCGCACGTCTGGGCCTCTCATGACG
TCAAATCATGCTCATCGTGAAAAAGTTTTGGAGTATTTTTGGAATTTTTCAATCAAGTGAAAGTTTATGA
AATTAATTTTCCTGCTTTTGCTTTTTGGGGTTTCCCCTATTGTTTGTCAAGATTTCGAGGACGGCGTTTT
TCTTGCTAAAATCACAAGTATTGATGAGCACGATGCAAGAAAGATCGGAAGAAGGTTTGGGTTTGAGGCT
CAGTGGAAGGTGAGTAGAAGTTGATAATTTGAAAGTGGAGTAGTGTCTATGGGGTTTTTGCCTTAAATGA
CAGAATACATTCCCAATATACCAAACATAACTGTTTCCTACTAGTCGGCCGTACGGGCCCTTTCGTCTCG
CGCGTTTCGGTGATGACGGTGAAAACCTCTGACACATGCAGCTCCCGGAGACGGTCACAGCTTGTCTGTA
AGCGGATGCCGGGAGCAGACAAGCCCGTCAGGGCGCGTCAGCGGGTGTTGGCGGGTGTCGGGGCTGGCTT
AACTATGCGGCATCAGAGCAGATTGTACTGAGAGTGCACCATATGCGGTGTGAAATACCGCACAGATGCG
TAAGGAGAAAATACCGCATCAGGCGGCCTTAAGGGCCTCGTGATACGCCTATTTTTATAGGTTAATGTCA
TGATAATAATGGTTTCTTAGACGTCAGGTGGCACTTTTCGGGGAAATGTGCGCGGAACCCCTATTTGTTT
ATTTTTCTAAATACATTCAAATATGTATCCGCTCATGAGACAATAACCCTGATAAATGCTTCAATAATAT
TGAAAAAGGAAGAGTATGAGTATTCAACATTTCCGTGTCGCCCTTATTCCCTTTTTTGCGGCATTTTGCC
TTCCTGTTTTTGCTCACCCAGAAACGCTGGTGAAAGTAAAAGATGCTGAAGATCAGTTGGGTGCACGAGT
GGGTTACATCGAACTGGATCTCAACAGCGGTAAGATCCTTGAGAGTTTTCGCCCCGAAGAACGTTTTCCA
ATGATGAGCACTTTTAAAGTTCTGCTATGTGGCGCGGTATTATCCCGTATTGACGCCGGGCAAGAGCAAC
TCGGTCGCCGCATACACTATTCTCAGAATGACTTGGTTGAGTACTCACCAGTCACAGAAAAGCATCTTAC
GGATGGCATGACAGTAAGAGAATTATGCAGTGCTGCCATAACCATGAGTGATAACACTGCGGCCAACTTA
CTTCTGACAACGATCGGAGGACCGAAGGAGCTAACCGCTTTTTTGCACAACATGGGGGATCATGTAACTC
GCCTTGATCGTTGGGAACCGGAGCTGAATGAAGCCATACCAAACGACGAGCGTGACACCACGATGCCTGT
AGCAATGGCAACAACGTTGCGCAAACTATTAACTGGCGAACTACTTACTCTAGCTTCCCGGCAACAATTA
ATAGACTGGATGGAGGCGGATAAAGTTGCAGGACCACTTCTGCGCTCGGCCCTTCCGGCTGGCTGGTTTA
TTGCTGATAAATCTGGAGCCGGTGAGCGTGGGTCTCGCGGTATCATTGCAGCACTGGGGCCAGATGGTAA
GCCCTCCCGTATCGTAGTTATCTACACGACGGGGAGTCAGGCAACTATGGATGAACGAAATAGACAGATC
GCTGAGATAGGTGCCTCACTGATTAAGCATTGGTAACTGTCAGACCAAGTTTACTCATATATACTTTAGA
TTGATTTAAAACTTCATTTTTAATTTAAAAGGATCTAGGTGAAGATCCTTTTTGATAATCTCATGACCAA
AATCCCTTAACGTGAGTTTTCGTTCCACTGAGCGTCAGACCCCGTAGAAAAGATCAAAGGATCTTCTTGA
GATCCTTTTTTTCTGCGCGTAATCTGCTGCTTGCAAACAAAAAAACCACCGCTACCAGCGGTGGTTTGTT
TGCCGGATCAAGAGCTACCAACTCTTTTTCCGAAGGTAACTGGCTTCAGCAGAGCGCAGATACCAAATAC
TGTTCTTCTAGTGTAGCCGTAGTTAGGCCACCACTTCAAGAACTCTGTAGCACCGCCTACATACCTCGCT
CTGCTAATCCTGTTACCAGTGGCTGCTGCCAGTGGCGATAAGTCGTGTCTTACCGGGTTGGACTCAAGAC
GATAGTTACCGGATAAGGCGCAGCGGTCGGGCTGAACGGGGGGTTCGTGCACACAGCCCAGCTTGGAGCG
AACGACCTACACCGAACTGAGATACCTACAGCGTGAGCTATGAGAAAGCGCCACGCTTCCCGAAGGGAGA
AAGGCGGACAGGTATCCGGTAAGCGGCAGGGTCGGAACAGGAGAGCGCACGAGGGAGCTTCCAGGGGGAA
ACGCCTGGTATCTTTATAGTCCTGTCGGGTTTCGCCACCTCTGACTTGAGCGTCGATTTTTGTGATGCTC
GTCAGGGGGGCGGAGCCTATGGAAAAACGCCAGCAACGCGGCCTTTTTACGGTTCCTGGCCTTTTGCTGG
CCTTTTGCTCACATGTTCTTTCCTGCGTTATCCCCTGATTCTGTGGATAACCGTATTACCGCCTTTGAGT
GAGCTGATACCGCTCGCCGCAGCCGAACGACCGAGCGCAGCGAGTCAGTGAGCGAGGAAGCGGAAGAGCG
CCCAATACGCAAACCGCCTCTCCCCGCGCGTTGGCCGATTCATTAATGCAGCTGGCACGACAGGTTTCCC
GACTGGAAAGCGGGCAGTGAGCGCAACGCAATTAATGTGAGTTAGCTCACTCATTAGGCACCCCAGGCTT
TACACTTTATGCTTCCGGCTCGTATGTTGTGTGGAATTGTGAGCGGATAACAATT
Features (pLannotate 1.2.2; 14 found; start..end, strand, type, name):
    152..169     -  misc_feature   MCS (fragment): pUC18/19 multiple cloning site
   1852..1903    +  CDS            mEGFP (fragment): monomeric enhanced GFP, optimized with synthetic introns for expression in C. elegans
   1910..2710    +  CDS            CyOFP1: CyOFP1 is a basic (constitutively fluorescent) long stokes shift fluorescent protein published in 2016, derived from Entacmaea quadricolor. It is reported to be a very rapidly-maturing monomer with moderate acid sensitivity.
   2735..3097    +  CDS            his-11: H2B1_CAEEL - Experimental evidence at protein level: Swiss-Prot protein existence level 1. Core component of nucleosome. Nucleosomes wrap and compact DNA into chromatin, limiting DNA accessibility to the cellular machineries which require DNA as a template. Histones thereby play a central role in transcription regulation, DNA repair, DNA replication and chromosomal stability. DNA accessibility is regulated via a complex set of post-translational modifications of histones, also called histone code, and nucleosome remodeling. From Caenorhabditis elegans.
   3707..3859    +  CDS            aex-5 (fragment): AEX5_CAEEL - Also known as kpc-3 From Caenorhabditis elegans.
   3987..4022    +  CDS            rop (fragment): Rop protein, which maintains plasmids at low copy number; rop
   4124..4223    +  misc_feature   bom (fragment): basis of mobility region from pBR322
   4321..4425    +  promoter       AmpR promoter: bla
   4426..5286    +  CDS            AmpR: β-lactamase; bla; confers resistance to ampicillin, carbenicillin, and related antibiotics
   5457..6045    +  rep_origin     ori: high-copy-number ColE1/pMB1/pBR322/pUC origin of replication
   6228..6320    +  CDS            lacI (fragment): lac repressor; lacI; The lac repressor binds to the lac operator to inhibit transcription in E. coli. This inhibition can be relieved by adding lactose or isopropyl-β-D-thiogalactopyranoside (IPTG).
   6333..6354    +  protein_bind   CAP binding site: CAP binding activates transcription in the presence of cAMP. E. coli catabolite activator protein
   6369..6399    +  promoter       lac promoter: promoter for the E. coli lac operon
   6407..6423    +  protein_bind   lac operator: The lac repressor binds to the lac operator to inhibit transcription in E. coli. This inhibition can be relieved by adding lactose or isopropyl-β-D-thiogalactopyranoside (IPTG). lac repressor encoded by lacI
