[The description below was written by a language model from this plasmid's Addgene catalogue record and pLannotate feature annotations shown in this document.]
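Description:
pEY30 is a C. elegans expression plasmid built on the pPD95.62 backbone, one of the reporter constructs made for the NeuroPAL multicolor system for identifying neurons across the worm nervous system. It is propagated in E. coli using a high-copy ColE1/pUC-type origin and selected with ampicillin through the β-lactamase gene and its native promoter. The backbone also carries remnants typical of pUC-derived vectors, including a lac promoter/operator with CAP binding site, and short fragments annotated as lacI, rop, the bom region and the pUC multiple cloning site.

The listed insert is gpa-1, a C. elegans gene, introduced by Gibson assembly. Given the stated purpose as a gpa-1 reporter, this is presumably gpa-1 regulatory sequence, most plausibly lying in the unannotated stretch of roughly 1.7 kb between the cloning site fragment and the reporter, although the feature table does not annotate a promoter there. Downstream sits the coding sequence for CyOFP1, a monomeric, fast-maturing, long Stokes shift orange fluorescent protein, followed closely by his-11, which encodes C. elegans histone H2B. This arrangement suggests a fusion that tethers the fluorophore to chromatin, which fits the nuclear expression described in the record. A short fragment matching worm-optimized mEGFP just upstream of CyOFP1 is probably residual backbone sequence. A fragment annotated as aex-5 lies after the reporter. No 3' UTR is annotated.

The plasmid marks the nuclei of gpa-1-expressing neurons with CyOFP. The record refers to the NeuroPAL publication for the exact expression pattern.
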