Addgene plasmid #191035: pEY30
Purpose: gpa-1 fluorescent neural reporter driving nuclear CYOFP expression (refer to NeuroPAL paper for expression)
Depositing lab: Oliver Hobert & Eviatar Yemini. Depositing organization: Columbia University. Publication: NeuroPAL: A Multicolor Atlas for Whole-Brain Neuronal Identification in C. elegans. Yemini E, Lin A, Nejatbakhsh A, Varol E, Sun R, Mena GE, Samuel ADT, Paninski L, Venkatachalam V, Hobert O. Cell. 2021 Jan 7;184(1):272-288.e11. doi: 10.1016/j.cell.2020.12.012. Epub 2020 Dec 29. PubMed 33378642.
Backbone
  Vector backbone: pPD95.62
  Vector type: Worm Expression
Growth in bacteria
  Bacterial resistance: Ampicillin, 100 μg/mL
  Growth temperature: 37°C
  Growth strain: DH5alpha
  Copy number: Unknown
Gene/Insert
  Gene/Insert name: gpa-1
  Species: C. elegans (nematode)
  Mutation: None
  Entrez Gene: gpa-1 (a.k.a. CELE_T19C4.6)
  Cloning method: Gibson Cloning
Terms and licenses: Academic/Nonprofit Terms; Industry Terms: Not Available to Industry
How to cite: pEY30 was a gift from Oliver Hobert & Eviatar Yemini (Addgene plasmid # 191035 ; http://n2t.net/addgene:191035 ; RRID:Addgene_191035)
